Addgene plasmid #21101: pCAG-HIF1 alpha
Depositing lab: Connie Cepko. Publication: HDAC4 regulates neuronal survival in normal and diseased retinas. Chen B, Cepko CL. Science. 2009 Jan 9. 323(5911):256-9. 10.1126/science.1166226 PubMed 19131628.
Backbone
  Vector backbone: pCAGEN
  Backbone manufacturer: Addgene Plasmid 11160
  Backbone size w/o insert (bp): 4700
  Vector type: Mammalian Expression
Growth in bacteria
  Bacterial resistance: Ampicillin, 100 μg/mL
  Growth temperature: 37°C
  Growth strain: DH5alpha
  Copy number: High Copy
Gene/Insert
  Gene/Insert name: HYPOXIA INDUCIBLE FACTOR 1ALPHA (alt name: HIF1A)
  Species: H. sapiens (human)
  Insert size (bp): 2400
  Entrez Gene: HIF1A (a.k.a. HIF-1-alpha, HIF-1A, HIF-1alpha, HIF1, HIF1-ALPHA, MOP1, PASD8, bHLHe78)
  Cloning method: Restriction Enzyme; 5′ cloning site NOT1 (not destroyed); 3′ cloning site NOT1 (not destroyed)
  Sequencing primers: 5′ pCAG-F
Resource information
  A portion of this plasmid was derived from a plasmid made by: K.W. Kim, Seoul National University
Terms and licenses: Academic/Nonprofit Terms; Industry Terms: Not Available to Industry
Depositor comments: Compared to GenBank reference sequence NP_001521.1 the HIF1 alpha insert in this plasmid contains C217Y & A279D mutations.
How to cite: pCAG-HIF1 alpha was a gift from Connie Cepko (Addgene plasmid # 21101 ; http://n2t.net/addgene:21101 ; RRID:Addgene_21101)
