[The description below was written by a language model from this plasmid's Addgene catalogue record and pLannotate feature annotations shown in this document.]
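Description:
pCAG-HIF1 alpha is a mammalian expression plasmid built on the pCAGEN backbone and carrying the human hypoxia-inducible factor 1 alpha (HIF1A) coding sequence. It is maintained in E. coli through a high-copy ColE1/pUC-type origin and selected with ampicillin via the β-lactamase gene and its native promoter. The sequenced plasmid is about 7.3 kb, consistent with a roughly 4.7 kb backbone plus an insert of about 2.4–2.5 kb.

Expression is driven by the composite CAG promoter: the human cytomegalovirus immediate-early enhancer, the chicken β-actin promoter (annotated here as carrying a 21-bp deletion relative to the standard version) and a chimeric chicken β-actin/rabbit β-globin intron. This combination gives strong, broadly active transcription in mammalian cells and tissues. The HIF1A open reading frame was inserted at a NotI site that is preserved on both sides, and transcripts terminate at the rabbit β-globin polyadenylation signal. The short HBB fragments annotated on either side of the insert are most likely residual β-globin exon sequence belonging to the CAG cassette rather than intended fusion partners, and no epitope tag or reporter is annotated. The backbone also retains an SV40 origin of replication, which can support episomal amplification in cells expressing large T antigen, together with an SV40 poly(A) signal and remnants of lac regulatory sequence.

The depositor notes that the insert differs from the reference human protein by two substitutions, C217Y and A279D, which should be kept in mind when interpreting results. The associated publication concerns neuronal survival in normal and diseased retinas, suggesting use of the plasmid for overexpressing HIF1α in that context, although the record does not specify a delivery method.
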