Features (pLannotate 1.2.2; 18 found; start..end, strand, type, name):
      4..383     +  enhancer       CMV enhancer: human cytomegalovirus immediate early enhancer
    385..641     +  promoter       chicken β-actin promoter: contains a 21-bp deletion relative to the standard chicken β-actin promoter
    642..1658    +  intron         chimeric intron: chimera between introns from chicken β-actin and rabbit β-globin
   1662..1733    +  CDS            HBB (fragment): HBB_COLGU - Experimental evidence at transcript level: Swiss-Prot protein existence level 2. Involved in oxygen transport from the lung to the various peripheral tissues. From Colobus guereza (Mantled guereza) (Eastern black-and-white colobus monkey).
   1745..4222    +  CDS            HIF1A: HIF1A_HUMAN - Also known as BHLHE78, MOP1 From Homo sapiens (Human).
   4234..4305    +  CDS            HBB (fragment): HBB_PONPY - Experimental evidence at transcript level: Swiss-Prot protein existence level 2. Involved in oxygen transport from the lung to the various peripheral tissues. From Pongo pygmaeus (Bornean orangutan).
   4376..4431    +  polyA_signal   β-globin poly(A) signal: rabbit β-globin polyadenylation signal (Gil and Proudfoot, 1987)
   4816..4832    -  protein_bind   lac operator: The lac repressor binds to the lac operator to inhibit transcription in E. coli. This inhibition can be relieved by adding lactose or isopropyl-β-D-thiogalactopyranoside (IPTG). lac repressor encoded by lacI
   4840..4870    -  promoter       lac promoter: promoter for the E. coli lac operon
   4885..4906    -  protein_bind   CAP binding site: CAP binding activates transcription in the presence of cAMP. E. coli catabolite activator protein
   4919..4958    -  CDS            lacI (fragment): lac repressor; lacI; The lac repressor binds to the lac operator to inhibit transcription in E. coli. This inhibition can be relieved by adding lactose or isopropyl-β-D-thiogalactopyranoside (IPTG).
   4965..4987    +  promoter       SV40 promoter (fragment): SV40 enhancer and early promoter
   5011..5146    +  rep_origin     SV40 ori: SV40 origin of replication
   5166..5300    +  polyA_signal   SV40 poly(A) signal: SV40 polyadenylation signal
   5302..5356    -  CDS            lacI (fragment): lac repressor; lacI; The lac repressor binds to the lac operator to inhibit transcription in E. coli. This inhibition can be relieved by adding lactose or isopropyl-β-D-thiogalactopyranoside (IPTG).
   5539..6127    -  rep_origin     ori: high-copy-number ColE1/pMB1/pBR322/pUC origin of replication
   6298..7158    -  CDS            AmpR: β-lactamase; bla; confers resistance to ampicillin, carbenicillin, and related antibiotics
   7159..7263    -  promoter       AmpR promoter: bla
>Addgene plasmid #21101 | pCAG-HIF1 alpha | addgene full sequence | sequence record 169432 | Addgene NGS Result
GTCGACATTGATTATTGACTAGTTATTAATAGTAATCAATTACGGGGTCATTAGTTCATAGCCCATATAT
GGAGTTCCGCGTTACATAACTTACGGTAAATGGCCCGCCTGGCTGACCGCCCAACGACCCCCGCCCATTG
ACGTCAATAATGACGTATGTTCCCATAGTAACGCCAATAGGGACTTTCCATTGACGTCAATGGGTGGAGT
ATTTACGGTAAACTGCCCACTTGGCAGTACATCAAGTGTATCATATGCCAAGTACGCCCCCTATTGACGT
CAATGACGGTAAATGGCCCGCCTGGCATTATGCCCAGTACATGACCTTATGGGACTTTCCTACTTGGCAG
TACATCTACGTATTAGTCATCGCTATTACCATGGTCGAGGTGAGCCCCACGTTCTGCTTCACTCTCCCCA
TCTCCCCCCCCTCCCCACCCCCAATTTTGTATTTATTTATTTTTTAATTATTTTGTGCAGCGATGGGGGC
GGGGGGGGGGGGGGGGCGGGGCGAGGGGCGGGGCGGGGCGAGGCGGAGAGGTGCGGCGGCAGCCAATCAG
AGCGGCGCGCTCCGAAAGTTTCCTTTTATGGCGAGGCGGCGGCGGCGGCGGCCCTATAAAAAGCGAAGCG
CGCGGCGGGCGGGAGTCGCTGCGCGCTGCCTTCGCCCCGTGCCCCGCTCCGCCGCCGCCTCGCGCCGCCC
GCCCCGGCTCTGACTGACCGCGTTACTCCCACAGGTGAGCGGGCGGGACGGCCCTTCTCCTCCGGGCTGT
AATTAGCGCTTGGTTTAATGACGGCTTGTTTCTTTTCTGTGGCTGCGTGAAAGCCTTGAGGGGCTCCGGG
AGGGCCCTTTGTGCGGGGGGAGCGGCTCGGGGGGTGCGTGCGTGTGTGTGTGCGTGGGGAGCGCCGCGTG
CGGCTCCGCGCTGCCCGGCGGCTGTGAGCGCTGCGGGCGCGGCGCGGGGCTTTGTGCGCTCCGCAGTGTG
CGCGAGGGGAGCGCGGCCGGGGGCGGTGCCCCGCGGTGCGGGGGGGGCTGCGAGGGGAACAAAGGCTGCG
TGCGGGGTGTGTGCGTGGGGGGGTGAGCAGGGGGTGTGGGCGCGTCGGTCGGGCTGCAACCCCCCCTGCA
CCCCCCTCCCCGAGTTGCTGAGCACGGCCCGGCTTCGGGTGCGGGGCTCCGTACGGGGCGTGGCGCGGGG
CTCGCCGTGCCGGGCGGGGGGTGGCGGCAGGTGGGGGTGCCGGGCGGGGCGGGGCCGCCTCGGGCCGGGG
AGGGCTCGGGGGAGGGGCGCGGCGGCCCCCGGAGCGCCGGCGGCTGTCGAGGCGCGGCGAGCCGCAGCCA
TTGCCTTTTATGGTAATCGTGCGAGAGGGCGCAGGGACTTCCTTTGTCCCAAATCTGTGCGGAGCCGAAA
TCTGGGAGGCGCCGCCGCACCCCCTCTAGCGGGCGCGGGGCGAAGCGGTGCGGCGCCGGCAGGAAGGAAA
TGGGCGGGGAGGGCCTTCGTGCGTCGCCGCGCCGCCGTCCCCTTCTCCCTCTCCAGCCTCGGGGCTGTCC
GCGGGGGGACGGCTGCCTTCGGGGGGGACGGGGCAGGGCGGGGTTCGGCTTCTGGCGTGTGACCGGCGGC
TCTAGAGCCTCTGCTAACCATGTTCATGCCTTCTTCTTTTTCCTACAGCTCCTGGGCAACGTGCTGGTTA
TTGTGCTGTCTCATCATTTTGGCAAAGAATTCCTCGAGGATATCGCGGCCGCTGAGCCGCCACCATGGAG
GGCGCCGGCGGCGCGAACGACAAGAAAAAGATAAGTTCTGAACGTCGAAAAGAAAAGTCTCGAGATGCAG
CCAGATCTCGGCGAAGTAAAGAATCTGAAGTTTTTTATGAGCTTGCTCATCAGTTGCCACTTCCACATAA
TGTGAGTTCGCATCTTGATAAGGCCTCTGTGATGAGGCTTACCATCAGCTATTTGCGTGTGAGGAAACTT
CTGGATGCTGGTGATTTGGATATTGAAGATGACATGAAAGCACAGATGAATTGCTTTTATTTGAAAGCCT
TGGATGGTTTTGTTATGGTTCTAACAGATGATGGTGACATGATTTACATTTCTGATAATGTGAACAAATA
CATGGGATTAACTCAGTTTGAACTAACTGGACACAGTGTGTTTGATTTTACTCATCCATGTGACCATGAG
GAAATGAGAGAAATGCTTACACACAGAAATGGCCTTGTGAAAAAGGGTAAAGAACAAAACACACAGCGAA
GCTTTTTTCTCAGAATGAAGTGTACCCTAACTAGCCGAGGAAGAACTATGAACATAAAGTCTGCAACATG
GAAGGTATTGCACTGCACAGGCCACATTCACGTATATGATACCAACAGTAACCAACCTCAGTGTGGGTAT
AAGAAACCACCTATGACCTACTTGGTGCTGATTTGTGAACCCATTCCTCACCCATCAAATATTGAAATTC
CTTTAGATAGCAAGACTTTCCTCAGTCGACACAGCCTGGATATGAAATTTTCTTATTGTGATGAAAGAAT
TACCGAATTGATGGGATATGAGCCAGAAGAACTTTTAGGCCGCTCAATTTATGAATATTATCATGATTTG
GACTCTGATCATCTGACCAAAACTCATCATGATATGTTTACTAAAGGACAAGTCACCACAGGACAGTACA
GGATGCTTGCCAAAAGAGGTGGATATGTCTGGGTTGAAACTCAAGCAACTGTCATATATAACACCAAGAA
TTCTCAACCACAGTGCATTGTATGTGTGAATTACGTTGTGAGTGGTATTATTCAGCACGACTTGATTTTC
TCCCTTCAACAAACAGAATGTGTCCTTAAACCGGTTGAATCTTCAGATATGAAAATGACTCAGCTATTCA
CCAAAGTTGAATCAGAAGATACAAGTAGCCTCTTTGACAAACTTAAGAAGGAACCTGATGCTTTAACTTT
GCTGGCCCCAGCCGCTGGAGACACAATCATATCTTTAGATTTTGGCAGCAACGACACAGAAACTGATGAC
CAGCAACTTGAGGAAGTACCATTATATAATGATGTAATGCTCCCCTCACCCAACGAAAAATTACAGAATA
TAAATTTGGCAATGTCTCCATTACCCACCGCTGAAACGCCAAAGCCACTTAGAAGTAGTGCTGACCCTGC
ACTCAATCAAGAAGTTGCATTAAAATTAGAACCAAATCCAGAGTCACTGGAACTTTCTTTTACCATGCCC
CAGATTCAGGATCAGACACCTAGTCCTTCCGATGGAAGCACTAGACAAAGTTCACCTGAGCCTAATAGTC
CCAGTGAATATTGTTTTTATGTGGATAGTGATATGGTCAATGAATTCAAGTTGGAATTGGTAGAAAAACT
TTTTGCTGAAGACACAGAAGCAAAGAACCCATTTTCTACTCAGGACACAGATTTAGACTTGGAGATGTTA
GCTCCCTATATCCCAATGGATGATGACTTCCAGTTACGTTCCTTCGATCAGTTGTCACCATTAGAAAGCA
GTTCCGCAAGCCCTGAAAGCGCAAGTCCTCAAAGCACAGTTACAGTATTCCAGCAGACTCAAATACAAGA
ACCTACTGCTAATGCCACCACTACCACTGCCACCACTGATGAATTAAAAACAGTGACAAAAGACCGTATG
GAAGACATTAAAATATTGATTGCATCTCCATCTCCTACCCACATACATAAAGAAACTACTAGTGCCACAT
CATCACCATATAGAGATACTCAAAGTCGGACAGCCTCACCAAACAGAGCAGGAAAAGGAGTCATAGAACA
GACAGAAAAATCTCATCCAAGAAGCCCTAACGTGTTATCTGTCGCTTTGAGTCAAAGAACTACAGTTCCT
GAGGAAGAACTAAATCCAAAGATACTAGCTTTGCAGAATGCTCAGAGAAAGCGAAAAATGGAACATGATG
GTTCACTTTTTCAAGCAGTAGGAATTGGAACATTATTACAGCAGCCAGACGATCATGCAGCTACTACATC
ACTTTCTTGGAAACGTGTAAAAGGATGCAAATCTAGTGAACAGAATGGAATGGAGCAAAAGACAATTATT
TTAATACCCTCTGATTTAGCATGTAGACTGCTGGGGCAATCAATGGATGAAAGTGGATTACCACAGCTGA
CCAGTTATGATTGTGAAGTTAATGCTCCTATACAAGGCAGCAGAAACCTACTGCAGGGTGAAGAATTACT
CAGAGCTTTGGATCAAGTTAACTGAGCGGCCGCACTCCTCAGGTGCAGGCTGCCTATCAGAAGGTGGTGG
CTGGTGTGGCCAATGCCCTGGCTCACAAATACCACTGAGATCTTTTTCCCTCTGCCAAAAATTATGGGGA
CATCATGAAGCCCCTTGAGCATCTGACTTCTGGCTAATAAAGGAAATTTATTTTCATTGCAATAGTGTGT
TGGAATTTTTTGTGTCTCTCACTCGGAAGGACATATGGGAGGGCAAATCATTTAAAACATCAGAATGAGT
ATTTGGTTTAGAGTTTGGCAACATATGCCCATATGCTGGCTGCCATGAACAAAGGTTGGCTATAAAGAGG
TCATCAGTATATGAAACAGCCCCCTGCTGTCCATTCCTTATTCCATAGAAAAGCCTTGACTTGAGGTTAG
ATTTTTTTTATATTTTGTTTTGTGTTATTTTTTTCTTTAACATCCCTAAAATTTTCCTTACATGTTTTAC
TAGCCAGATTTTTCCTCCTCTCCTGACTACTCCCAGTCATAGCTGTCCCTCTTCTCTTATGGAGATCCCT
CGACCTGCAGCCCAAGCTTGGCGTAATCATGGTCATAGCTGTTTCCTGTGTGAAATTGTTATCCGCTCAC
AATTCCACACAACATACGAGCCGGAAGCATAAAGTGTAAAGCCTGGGGTGCCTAATGAGTGAGCTAACTC
ACATTAATTGCGTTGCGCTCACTGCCCGCTTTCCAGTCGGGAAACCTGTCGTGCCAGCGGATCCGCATCT
CAATTAGTCAGCAACCATAGTCCCGCCCCTAACTCCGCCCATCCCGCCCCTAACTCCGCCCAGTTCCGCC
CATTCTCCGCCCCATGGCTGACTAATTTTTTTTATTTATGCAGAGGCCGAGGCCGCCTCGGCCTCTGAGC
TATTCCAGAAGTAGTGAGGAGGCTTTTTTGGAGGCCTAGGCTTTTGCAAAAAGCTAACTTGTTTATTGCA
GCTTATAATGGTTACAAATAAAGCAATAGCATCACAAATTTCACAAATAAAGCATTTTTTTCACTGCATT
CTAGTTGTGGTTTGTCCAAACTCATCAATGTATCTTATCATGTCTGGATCCGCTGCATTAATGAATCGGC
CAACGCGCGGGGAGAGGCGGTTTGCGTATTGGGCGCTCTTCCGCTTCCTCGCTCACTGACTCGCTGCGCT
CGGTCGTTCGGCTGCGGCGAGCGGTATCAGCTCACTCAAAGGCGGTAATACGGTTATCCACAGAATCAGG
GGATAACGCAGGAAAGAACATGTGAGCAAAAGGCCAGCAAAAGGCCAGGAACCGTAAAAAGGCCGCGTTG
CTGGCGTTTTTCCATAGGCTCCGCCCCCCTGACGAGCATCACAAAAATCGACGCTCAAGTCAGAGGTGGC
GAAACCCGACAGGACTATAAAGATACCAGGCGTTTCCCCCTGGAAGCTCCCTCGTGCGCTCTCCTGTTCC
GACCCTGCCGCTTACCGGATACCTGTCCGCCTTTCTCCCTTCGGGAAGCGTGGCGCTTTCTCATAGCTCA
CGCTGTAGGTATCTCAGTTCGGTGTAGGTCGTTCGCTCCAAGCTGGGCTGTGTGCACGAACCCCCCGTTC
AGCCCGACCGCTGCGCCTTATCCGGTAACTATCGTCTTGAGTCCAACCCGGTAAGACACGACTTATCGCC
ACTGGCAGCAGCCACTGGTAACAGGATTAGCAGAGCGAGGTATGTAGGCGGTGCTACAGAGTTCTTGAAG
TGGTGGCCTAACTACGGCTACACTAGAAGAACAGTATTTGGTATCTGCGCTCTGCTGAAGCCAGTTACCT
TCGGAAAAAGAGTTGGTAGCTCTTGATCCGGCAAACAAACCACCGCTGGTAGCGGTGGTTTTTTTGTTTG
CAAGCAGCAGATTACGCGCAGAAAAAAAGGATCTCAAGAAGATCCTTTGATCTTTTCTACGGGGTCTGAC
GCTCAGTGGAACGAAAACTCACGTTAAGGGATTTTGGTCATGAGATTATCAAAAAGGATCTTCACCTAGA
TCCTTTTAAATTAAAAATGAAGTTTTAAATCAATCTAAAGTATATATGAGTAAACTTGGTCTGACAGTTA
CCAATGCTTAATCAGTGAGGCACCTATCTCAGCGATCTGTCTATTTCGTTCATCCATAGTTGCCTGACTC
CCCGTCGTGTAGATAACTACGATACGGGAGGGCTTACCATCTGGCCCCAGTGCTGCAATGATACCGCGAG
ACCCACGCTCACCGGCTCCAGATTTATCAGCAATAAACCAGCCAGCCGGAAGGGCCGAGCGCAGAAGTGG
TCCTGCAACTTTATCCGCCTCCATCCAGTCTATTAATTGTTGCCGGGAAGCTAGAGTAAGTAGTTCGCCA
GTTAATAGTTTGCGCAACGTTGTTGCCATTGCTACAGGCATCGTGGTGTCACGCTCGTCGTTTGGTATGG
CTTCATTCAGCTCCGGTTCCCAACGATCAAGGCGAGTTACATGATCCCCCATGTTGTGCAAAAAAGCGGT
TAGCTCCTTCGGTCCTCCGATCGTTGTCAGAAGTAAGTTGGCCGCAGTGTTATCACTCATGGTTATGGCA
GCACTGCATAATTCTCTTACTGTCATGCCATCCGTAAGATGCTTTTCTGTGACTGGTGAGTACTCAACCA
AGTCATTCTGAGAATAGTGTATGCGGCGACCGAGTTGCTCTTGCCCGGCGTCAATACGGGATAATACCGC
GCCACATAGCAGAACTTTAAAAGTGCTCATCATTGGAAAACGTTCTTCGGGGCGAAAACTCTCAAGGATC
TTACCGCTGTTGAGATCCAGTTCGATGTAACCCACTCGTGCACCCAACTGATCTTCAGCATCTTTTACTT
TCACCAGCGTTTCTGGGTGAGCAAAAACAGGAAGGCAAAATGCCGCAAAAAAGGGAATAAGGGCGACACG
GAAATGTTGAATACTCATACTCTTCCTTTTTCAATATTATTGAAGCATTTATCAGGGTTATTGTCTCATG
AGCGGATACATATTTGAATGTATTTAGAAAAATAAACAAATAGGGGTTCCGCGCACATTTCCCCGAAAAG
TGCCACCTGG
