>Addgene plasmid #21101 | pCAG-HIF1 alpha | addgene partial sequence | sequence record 26921 | 21101 with pCAG-F
TCGCGGCCGCTGAGCCGCCACCATGGAGGGCGCCGGCGGCGCGAACGACAAGAAAAAGATAAGTTCTGAA
CGTCGAAAAGAAAAGTCTCGAGATGCAGCCAGATCTCGGCGAAGTAAAGAATCTGAAGTTTTTTATGAGC
TTGCTCATCAGTTGCCACTTCCACATAATGTGAGTTCGCATCTTGATAAGGCCTCTGTGATGAGGCTTAC
CATCAGCTATTTGCGTGTGAGGAAACTTCTGGATGCTGGTGATTTGGATATTGAAGATGACATGAAAGCA
CAGATGAATTGCTTTTATTTGAAAGCCTTGGATGGTTTTGTTATGGTTCTAACAGATGATGGTGACATGA
TTTACATTTCTGATAATGTGAACAAATACATGGGATTAACTCAGTTTGAACTAACTGGACACAGTGTGTT
TGATTTTACTCATCCATGTGACCATGAGGAAATGAGAGAAATGCTTACACACAGAAATGGCCTTGTGAAA
AAGGGTAAAGAACAAAACACACAGCGAAGCTTTTTTCTCAGAATGAAGTGTACCCTAACTAGCCGAGGAA
GAACTATGAACATAAAGTCTGCAACATGGAAGGTATTGCACTGCACAGGCCACATTCACGTATATGATAC
CAACAGTAACCAACCTCAGTGTG
